>Addgene plasmid #206037 | pCMV-ABCB10-ChR2-eYFP | addgene full sequence | sequence record 469989 | Addgene NGS Result
GACGGATCGGGAGATCTCCCGATCCCCTATGGTGCACTCTCAGTACAATCTGCTCTGATGCCGCATAGTT
AAGCCAGTATCTGCTCCCTGCTTGTGTGTTGGAGGTCGCTGAGTAGTGCGCGAGCAAAATTTAAGCTACA
ACAAGGCAAGGCTTGACCGACAATTGCATGAAGAATCTGCTTAGGGTTAGGCGTTTTGCGCTGCTTCGCG
ATGTACGGGCCAGATATACGCGTTGACATTGATTATTGACTAGTTATTAATAGTAATCAATTACGGGGTC
ATTAGTTCATAGCCCATATATGGAGTTCCGCGTTACATAACTTACGGTAAATGGCCCGCCTGGCTGACCG
CCCAACGACCCCCGCCCATTGACGTCAATAATGACGTATGTTCCCATAGTAACGCCAATAGGGACTTTCC
ATTGACGTCAATGGGTGGAGTATTTACGGTAAACTGCCCACTTGGCAGTACATCAAGTGTATCATATGCC
AAGTACGCCCCCTATTGACGTCAATGACGGTAAATGGCCCGCCTGGCATTATGCCCAGTACATGACCTTA
TGGGACTTTCCTACTTGGCAGTACATCTACGTATTAGTCATCGCTATTACCATGGTGATGCGGTTTTGGC
AGTACATCAATGGGCGTGGATAGCGGTTTGACTCACGGGGATTTCCAAGTCTCCACCCCATTGACGTCAA
TGGGAGTTTGTTTTGGCACCAAAATCAACGGGACTTTCCAAAATGTCGTAACAACTCCGCCCCATTGACG
CAAATGGGCGGTAGGCGTGTACGGTGGGAGGTCTATATAAGCAGAGCTCTCTGGCTAACTAGAGAACCCA
CTGCTTACTGGCTTATCGAAATTAATACGACTCACTATAGGGAGACCCAAGCTTGCCACCATGCGCGCCC
CTTCTGCTAGGGCGCTACTGCTGATTCCGCGTCGGGGCCCTGCCGTGCGAGCGTGGGCCCCGGCCGTCTC
CTCTCGGATATGGCTGGCTTCTGAATGGACCCCGCTCGTACGCGCGTGGACCTCTCTGATCCACAAGCCG
GGTTCGGGCCTCCGCTTTCCCGCGCCCCTATCCGGGCTGCCTGGCGGCGTGGGGCAGTGGGCCACCTCCT
CGGGGGCCCGCAGGTGCTGGGTGCTGGCAGGACCCCGCGCCGCACATCCCCTGTTCGCCAGGCTCCAGGG
TGCAGCTGCCACCGGTGTGCGAGACCTTGGGAACGACTCGCAGCGGCGTCCCGCGGCGACCGGGCGCTCA
GAAGTATGGAAGCTCCTAGGGCTGGTGCGCCCCGAGCGCGGGAGACTGTCAGCTGCAGTTGTCGACATGG
ACTATGGCGGCGCTTTGTCTGCCGTCGGACGCGAACTTTTGTTCGTTACTAATCCTGTGGTGGTGAACGG
GTCCGTCCTGGTCCCTGAGGATCAATGTTACTGTGCCGGATGGATTGAATCTCGCGGCACGAACGGCGCT
CAGACCGCGTCAAATGTCCTGCAGTGGCTTGCAGCAGGATTCAGCATTTTGCTGCTGATGTTCTATGCCT
ACCAAACCTGGAAATCTACATGCGGCTGGGAGGAGATCTATGTGTGCGCCATTGAAATGGTTAAGGTGAT
TCTCGAGTTCTTTTTTGAGTTTAAGAATCCCTCTATGCTCTACCTTGCCACAGGACACCGGGTGCAGTGG
CTGCGCTATGCAGAGTGGCTGCTCACTTGTCCTGTCATCCTTATCCGCCTGAGCAACCTCACCGGCCTGA
GCAACGACTACAGCAGGAGAACCATGGGACTCCTTGTCTCAGACATCGGGACTATCGTGTGGGGGGCTAC
CAGCGCCATGGCAACCGGCTATGTTAAAGTCATCTTCTTTTGTCTTGGATTGTGCTATGGCGCGAACACA
TTTTTTCACGCCGCCAAAGCATATATCGAGGGTTATCATACTGTGCCAAAGGGTCGGTGCCGCCAGGTCG
TGACCGGCATGGCATGGCTGTTTTTCGTGAGCTGGGGTATGTTCCCAATTCTCTTCATTTTGGGGCCCGA
AGGTTTTGGCGTCCTGAGCGTCTATGGCTCCACCGTAGGTCACACGATTATTGATCTGATGAGTAAAAAT
TGTTGGGGGTTGTTGGGACACTACCTGCGCGTCCTGATCCACGAGCACATATTGATTCACGGAGATATCC
GCAAAACCACCAAACTGAACATCGGCGGAACGGAGATCGAGGTCGAGACTCTCGTCGAAGACGAAGCCGA
GGCCGGAGCCGTGCCAGCGGCCGCCACCATGGTGAGCAAGGGCGAGGAGCTGTTCACCGGGGTGGTGCCC
ATCCTGGTCGAGCTGGACGGCGACGTAAACGGCCACAAGTTCAGCGTGTCCGGCGAGGGCGAGGGCGATG
CCACCTACGGCAAGCTGACCCTGAAGTTCATCTGCACCACCGGCAAGCTGCCCGTGCCCTGGCCCACCCT
CGTGACCACCTTCGGCTACGGCCTGCAGTGCTTCGCCCGCTACCCCGACCACATGAAGCAGCACGACTTC
TTCAAGTCCGCCATGCCCGAAGGCTACGTCCAGGAGCGCACCATCTTCTTCAAGGACGACGGCAACTACA
AGACCCGCGCCGAGGTGAAGTTCGAGGGCGACACCCTGGTGAACCGCATCGAGCTGAAGGGCATCGACTT
CAAGGAGGACGGCAACATCCTGGGGCACAAGCTGGAGTACAACTACAACAGCCACAACGTCTATATCATG
GCCGACAAGCAGAAGAACGGCATCAAGGTGAACTTCAAGATCCGCCACAACATCGAGGACGGCAGCGTGC
AGCTCGCCGACCACTACCAGCAGAACACCCCCATCGGCGACGGCCCCGTGCTGCTGCCCGACAACCACTA
CCTGAGCTACCAGTCCGCCCTGAGCAAAGACCCCAACGAGAAGCGCGATCACATGGTCCTGCTGGAGTTC
GTGACCGCCGCCGGGATCACTCTCGGCATGGACGAGCTGTACAAGTTCTGCTACGAGAACGAGGTGTAAG
GCGCGCCGGGCCCTATTCTATAGTGTCACCTAAATGCTAGAGCTCGCTGATCAGCCTCGACTGTGCCTTC
TAGTTGCCAGCCATCTGTTGTTTGCCCCTCCCCCGTGCCTTCCTTGACCCTGGAAGGTGCCACTCCCACT
GTCCTTTCCTAATAAAATGAGGAAATTGCATCGCATTGTCTGAGTAGGTGTCATTCTATTCTGGGGGGTG
GGGTGGGGCAGGACAGCAAGGGGGAGGATTGGGAAGACAATAGCAGGCATGCTGGGGATGCGGTGGGCTC
TATGGCTTCTGAGGCGGAAAGAACCAGCTGGGGCTCTAGGGGGTATCCCC
[124 nt withheld, positions 3341-3464]
C
[91 nt withheld, positions 3466-3556]
A
[49 nt withheld, positions 3558-3606]
CCTTTGACGTTGGAGTCCACGTTCTTT
[37 nt withheld, positions 3634-3670]
ACCCTATCTCGGTCTATTCTTTTGATTTATAAGGGATTTTGCCGATTTCGGCCTATTGGTTAAAAAATGA
GCTGATTTAACAAAAATTTAACGCGAATTAATTCTGTGGAATGTGTGTCAGTTAGGGTGTGGAAAGTCCC
CAGGCTCCCCAGCAGGCAGAAGTATGCAAAGCATGCATCTCAATTAGTCAGCAACCAGGTGTGGAAAGTC
CCCAGGCTCCCCAGCAGGCAGAAGTATGCAAAGCATGCATCTCAATTAGTCAGCAACCATAGTCCCGCCC
CTAACTCCGCCCATCCCGCCCCTAACTCCGCCCAGTTCCGCCCATTCTCCGCCCCATGGCTGACTAATTT
TTTTTATTTATGCAGAGGCCGAGGCCGCCTCTGCCTCTGAGCTATTCCAGAAGTAGTGAGGAGGCTTTTT
TGGAGGCCTAGGCTTTTGCAAAAAGCTCCCGGGAGCTTGTATATCCATTTTCGGATCTGATCAAGAGACA
GGATGAGGATCGTTTCGCATGATTGAACAAGATGGATTGCACGCAGGTTCTCCGGCCGCTTGGGTGGAGA
GGCTATTCGGCTATGACTGGGCACAACAGACAATCGGCTGCTCTGATGCCGCCGTGTTCCGGCTGTCAGC
GCAGGGGCGCCCGGTTCTTTTTGTCAAGACCGACCTGTCCGGTGCCCTGAATGAACTGCAGGACGAGGCA
GCGCGGCTATCGTGGCTGGCCACGACGGGCGTTCCTTGCGCAGCTGTGCTCGACGTTGTCACTGAAGCGG
GAAGGGACTGGCTGCTATTGGGCGAAGTGCCGGGGCAGGATCTCCTGTCATCTCACCTTGCTCCTGCCGA
GAAAGTATCCATCATGGCTGATGCAATGCGGCGGCTGCATACGCTTGATCCGGCTACCTGCCCATTCGAC
CACCAAGCGAAACATCGCATCGAGCGAGCACGTACTCGGATGGAAGCCGGTCTTGTCGATCAGGATGATC
TGGACGAAGAGCATCAGGGGCTCGCGCCAGCCGAACTGTTCGCCAGGCTCAAGGCGCGCATGCCCGACGG
CGAGGATCTCGTCGTGACCCATGGCGATGCCTGCTTGCCGAATATCATGGTGGAAAATGGCCGCTTTTCT
GGATTCATCGACTGTGGCCGGCTGGGTGTGGCGGACCGCTATCAGGACATAGCGTTGGCTACCCGTGATA
TTGCTGAAGAGCTTGGCGGCGAATGGGCTGACCGCTTCCTCGTGCTTTACGGTATCGCCGCTCCCGATTC
GCAGCGCATCGCCTTCTATCGCCTTCTTGACGAGTTCTTCTGAGCGGGACTCTGGGGTTCGAAATGACCG
ACCAAGCGACGCCCAACCTGCCATCACGAGATTTCGATTCCACCGCCGCCTTCTATGAAAGGTTGGGCTT
CGGAATCGTTTTCCGGGACGCCGGCTGGATGATCCTCCAGCGCGGGGATCTCATGCTGGAGTTCTTCGCC
CACCCCAACTTGTTTATTGCAGCTTATAATGGTTACAAATAAAGCAATAGCATCACAAATTTCACAAATA
AAGCATTTTTTTCACTGCATTCTAGTTGTGGTTTGTCCAAACTCATCAATGTATCTTATCATGTCTGTAT
ACCGTCGACCTCTAGCTAGAGCTTGGCGTAATCATGGTCATAGCTGTTTCCTGTGTGAAATTGTTATCCG
CTCACAATTCCACACAACATACGAGCCGGAAGCATAAAGTGTAAAGCCTGGGGTGCCTAATGAGTGAGCT
AACTCACATTAATTGCGTTGCGCTCACTGCCCGCTTTCCAGTCGGGAAACCTGTCGTGCCAGCTGCATTA
ATGAATCGGCCAACGCGCGGGGAGAGGCGGTTTGCGTATTGGGCGCTCTTCCGCTTCCTCGCTCACTGAC
TCGCTGCGCTCGGTCGTTCGGCTGCGGCGAGCGGTATCAGCTCACTCAAAGGCGGTAATACGGTTATCCA
CAGAATCAGGGGATAACGCAGGAAAGAACATGTGAGCAAAAGGCCAGCAAAAGGCCAGGAACCGTAAAAA
GGCCGCGTTGCTGGCGTTTTTCCATAGGCTCCGCCCCCCTGACGAGCATCACAAAAATCGACGCTCAAGT
CAGAGGTGGCGAAACCCGACAGGACTATAAAGATACCAGGCGTTTCCCCCTGGAAGCTCCCTCGTGCGCT
CTCCTGTTCCGACCCTGCCGCTTACCGGATACCTGTCCGCCTTTCTCCCTTCGGGAAGCGTGGCGCTTTC
TCATAGCTCACGCTGTAGGTATCTCAGTTCGGTGTAGGTCGTTCGCTCCAAGCTGGGCTGTGTGCACGAA
CCCCCCGTTCAGCCCGACCGCTGCGCCTTATCCGGTAACTATCGTCTTGAGTCCAACCCGGTAAGACACG
ACTTATCGCCACTGGCAGCAGCCACTGGTAACAGGATTAGCAGAGCGAGGTATGTAGGCGGTGCTACAGA
GTTCTTGAAGTGGTGGCCTAACTACGGCTACACTAGAAGAACAGTATTTGGTATCTGCGCTCTGCTGAAG
CCAGTTACCTTCGGAAAAAGAGTTGGTAGCTCTTGATCCGGCAAACAAACCACCGCTGGTAGCGGTGGTT
TTTTTGTTTGCAAGCAGCAGATTACGCGCAGAAAAAAAGGATCTCAAGAAGATCCTTTGATCTTTTCTAC
GGGGTCTGACGCTCAGTGGAACGAAAACTCACGTTAAGGGATTTTGGTCATGAGATTATCAAAAAGGATC
TTCACCTAGATCCTTTTAAATTAAAAATGAAGTTTTAAATCAATCTAAAGTATATATGAGTAAACTTGGT
CTGACAGTTACCAATGCTTAATCAGTGAGGCACCTATCTCAGCGATCTGTCTATTTCGTTCATCCATAGT
TGCCTGACTCCCCGTCGTGTAGATAACTACGATACGGGAGGGCTTACCATCTGGCCCCAGTGCTGCAATG
ATACCGCGAGACCCACGCTCACCGGCTCCAGATTTATCAGCAATAAACCAGCCAGCCGGAAGGGCCGAGC
GCAGAAGTGGTCCTGCAACTTTATCCGCCTCCATCCAGTCTATTAATTGTTGCCGGGAAGCTAGAGTAAG
TAGTTCGCCAGTTAATAGTTTGCGCAACGTTGTTGCCATTGCTACAGGCATCGTGGTGTCACGCTCGTCG
TTTGGTATGGCTTCATTCAGCTCCGGTTCCCAACGATCAAGGCGAGTTACATGATCCCCCATGTTGTGCA
AAAAAGCGGTTAGCTCCTTCGGTCCTCCGATCGTTGTCAGAAGTAAGTTGGCCGCAGTGTTATCACTCAT
GGTTATGGCAGCACTGCATAATTCTCTTACTGTCATGCCATCCGTAAGATGCTTTTCTGTGACTGGTGAG
TACTCAACCAAGTCATTCTGAGAATAGTGTATGCGGCGACCGAGTTGCTCTTGCCCGGCGTCAATACGGG
ATAATACCGCGCCACATAGCAGAACTTTAAAAGTGCTCATCATTGGAAAACGTTCTTCGGGGCGAAAACT
CTCAAGGATCTTACCGCTGTTGAGATCCAGTTCGATGTAACCCACTCGTGCACCCAACTGATCTTCAGCA
TCTTTTACTTTCACCAGCGTTTCTGGGTGAGCAAAAACAGGAAGGCAAAATGCCGCAAAAAAGGGAATAA
GGGCGACACGGAAATGTTGAATACTCATACTCTTCCTTTTTCAATATTATTGAAGCATTTATCAGGGTTA
TTGTCTCATGAGCGGATACATATTTGAATGTATTTAGAAAAATAAACAAATAGGGGTTCCGCGCACATTT
CCCCGAAAAGTGCCACCTGACGTC
Features (pLannotate 1.2.2; 23 found; start..end, strand, type, name):
     28..80      -  misc_feature   bom (fragment): basis of mobility region from pBR322
    235..614     +  enhancer       CMV enhancer: human cytomegalovirus immediate early enhancer
    615..818     +  promoter       CMV promoter: human cytomegalovirus (CMV) immediate early promoter
    814..847     +  LTR            5' LTR (truncated) (fragment): truncated 5' long terminal repeat (LTR) from HIV-1
    863..881     +  promoter       T7 promoter: promoter for bacteriophage T7 RNA polymerase
    901..1320    +  CDS            Abcb10 (fragment): ABCBA_MOUSE - Experimental evidence at protein level: Swiss-Prot protein existence level 1. Catalyzes the export of an unknown physiological substrate from the mitochondrial matrix to the cytosol in an ATP-dependent manner (PubMed:26053025). May also transport the heme analog Zn (II) mesoporphyrin (ZnMP) in an ATP dependent manner but can't export the heme precursor 5-aminolevulinic acid (ALA) from mitochondria (PubMed:28808058, PubMed:26053025). Plays a role in the early step of the heme biosynthetic process during insertion of iron into protoporphyrin IX (PPIX). In turn participates in hemog
   1327..2253    +  CDS            ChR2(H134R): H134R mutant of an N-terminal fragment of channelrhodopsin-2 from the alga Chlamydomonas reinhardtii (Nagel et al., 2005) blue light-activated cation channel
   2269..2985    +  CDS            EYFP: EYFP is a basic (constitutively fluorescent) green/yellow fluorescent protein published in 1996, derived from Aequorea victoria. It is reported to be a very rapidly-maturing weak dimer with high acid sensitivity.
   3027..3045    -  promoter       SP6 promoter: promoter for bacteriophage SP6 RNA polymerase
   3071..3295    +  polyA_signal   bGH poly(A) signal: bovine growth hormone polyadenylation signal
   3299..3320    +  promoter       SV40 promoter (fragment): SV40 enhancer and early promoter
   3341..3769    +  rep_origin     f1 ori (sequence partly withheld): f1 bacteriophage origin of replication; arrow indicates direction of (+) strand synthesis
   3783..4112    +  promoter       SV40 promoter: SV40 enhancer and early promoter
   4179..4970    +  CDS            neo: KKA2_KLEPN - Also known as kan, nptII. Experimental evidence at protein level: Swiss-Prot protein existence level 1. Resistance to kanamycin, neomycin, paromomycin, ribostamycin, butirosin and gentamicin B. From Klebsiella pneumoniae.
   4994..5152    +  CDS            ble (fragment): BLE_KLEPN - Experimental evidence at protein level: Swiss-Prot protein existence level 1. Binding protein with a strong affinity to the bleomycin family of antibiotics. Binds to CL990; an antimitotic-antibiotic compound. From Klebsiella pneumoniae.
   5147..5268    +  polyA_signal   SV40 poly(A) signal: SV40 polyadenylation signal
   5341..5357    -  protein_bind   lac operator: The lac repressor binds to the lac operator to inhibit transcription in E. coli. This inhibition can be relieved by adding lactose or isopropyl-β-D-thiogalactopyranoside (IPTG). lac repressor encoded by lacI
   5365..5395    -  promoter       lac promoter: promoter for the E. coli lac operon
   5410..5431    -  protein_bind   CAP binding site: CAP binding activates transcription in the presence of cAMP. E. coli catabolite activator protein
   5444..5536    -  CDS            lacI (fragment): lac repressor; lacI; The lac repressor binds to the lac operator to inhibit transcription in E. coli. This inhibition can be relieved by adding lactose or isopropyl-β-D-thiogalactopyranoside (IPTG).
   5719..6307    -  rep_origin     ori: high-copy-number ColE1/pMB1/pBR322/pUC origin of replication
   6478..7338    -  CDS            AmpR: β-lactamase; bla; confers resistance to ampicillin, carbenicillin, and related antibiotics
   7339..7443    -  promoter       AmpR promoter: bla
