[The description below was written by a language model from this plasmid's Addgene catalogue record and pLannotate feature annotations shown in this document.]
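Description:
pCMV-ABCB10-ChR2-eYFP is a mammalian expression plasmid built on the pcDNA3.0 backbone and designed to place the light-gated cation channel channelrhodopsin-2 in mitochondria. It is propagated in E. coli through a high-copy ColE1/pUC-type origin with ampicillin selection from the β-lactamase gene. An f1 origin is also present. For selection in mammalian cells, an SV40 enhancer/early promoter drives a neomycin phosphotransferase gene terminated by an SV40 polyadenylation signal, allowing G418 selection of stable transfectants.

The payload is a single fusion open reading frame transcribed from the human cytomegalovirus immediate early enhancer and promoter and terminated by the bovine growth hormone polyadenylation signal. At the N terminus is a fragment annotated as mouse Abcb10, a mitochondrial ABC transporter, which the catalogue entry describes as the ABCB10 mitochondrial leading sequence. It directs the fusion protein into mitochondria rather than to the plasma membrane. This is followed by the Chlamydomonas reinhardtii channelrhodopsin-2 fragment, which the feature table identifies as the H134R mutant, although the catalogue fields do not mention this substitution. EYFP is fused to the C terminus so that expression and subcellular localisation can be followed by fluorescence. T7 and SP6 promoters flank the insert as standard pcDNA3 elements. The short fragments annotated as HIV-1 LTR, ble, lacI and bom are partial matches rather than complete functional elements.

The stated purpose is to express ChR2 in mitochondria. The associated publication title indicates use in optogenetic control of mitochondria with light to manipulate cell fate decisions.
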