Addgene plasmid #206037: pCMV-ABCB10-ChR2-eYFP
Purpose: Express ChR2 in mitochondria
Depositing lab: Lufang Zhou. Publication: Precisely Control Mitochondria with Light to Manipulate Cell Fate Decision. Ernst P, Xu N, Qu J, Chen H, Goldberg MS, Darley-Usmar V, Zhang JJ, O'Rourke B, Liu X, Zhou L. Biophys J. 2019 Aug 20;117(4):631-645. doi: 10.1016/j.bpj.2019.06.038. Epub 2019 Jul 26. PubMed 31400914.
Backbone
  Vector backbone: pcDNA3.0
  Vector type: Mammalian Expression
  Selectable markers: Neomycin (select with G418)
Growth in bacteria
  Bacterial resistance: Ampicillin, 100 μg/mL
  Growth temperature: 37°C
  Growth strain: DH5alpha
  Copy number: Unknown
Gene/Insert
  Gene/Insert name: ChR2 (alt name: channelrhodopsin 2)
  Species: Chlamydomonas reinhardtii
  Tag / fusion protein: ABCB10 mitochondrial leading sequence (N terminal on insert); EYFP (C terminal on insert)
Terms and licenses: Academic/Nonprofit Terms; Industry Terms: Not Available to Industry
How to cite: pCMV-ABCB10-ChR2-eYFP was a gift from Lufang Zhou (Addgene plasmid # 206037 ; http://n2t.net/addgene:206037 ; RRID:Addgene_206037)
