>Addgene plasmid #206037 | pCMV-ABCB10-ChR2-eYFP | depositor partial sequence | sequence record 400983 | ChR2-eYFP
ATGGACTATGGCGGCGCTTTGTCTGCCGTCGGACGCGAACTTTTGTTCGTTACTAATCCTGTGGTGGTGA
ACGGGTCCGTCCTGGTCCCTGAGGATCAATGTTACTGTGCCGGATGGATTGAATCTCGCGGCACGAACGG
CGCTCAGACCGCGTCAAATGTCCTGCAGTGGCTTGCAGCAGGATTCAGCATTTTGCTGCTGATGTTCTAT
GCCTACCAAACCTGGAAATCTACATGCGGCTGGGAGGAGATCTATGTGTGCGCCATTGAAATGGTTAAGG
TGATTCTCGAGTTCTTTTTTGAGTTTAAGAATCCCTCTATGCTCTACCTTGCCACAGGACACCGGGTGCA
GTGGCTGCGCTATGCAGAGTGGCTGCTCACTTGTCCTGTCATCCTTATCCGCCTGAGCAACCTCACCGGC
CTGAGCAACGACTACAGCAGGAGAACCATGGGACTCCTTGTCTCAGACATCGGGACTATCGTGTGGGGGG
CTACCAGCGCCATGGCAACCGGCTATGTTAAAGTCATCTTCTTTTGTCTTGGATTGTGCTATGGCGCGAA
CACATTTTTTCACGCCGCCAAAGCATATATCGAGGGTTATCATACTGTGCCAAAGGGTCGGTGCCGCCAG
GTCGTGACCGGCATGGCATGGCTGTTTTTCGTGAGCTGGGGTATGTTCCCAATTCTCTTCATTTTGGGGC
CCGAAGGTTTTGGCGTCCTGAGCGTCTATGGCTCCACCGTAGGTCACACGATTATTGATCTGATGAGTAA
AAATTGTTGGGGGTTGTTGGGACACTACCTGCGCGTCCTGATCCACGAGCACATATTGATTCACGGAGAT
ATCCGCAAAACCACCAAACTGAACATCGGCGGAACGGAGATCGAGGTCGAGACTCTCGTCGAAGACGAAG
CCGAGGCCGGAGCCGTGCCAGCGGCCGCCACCATGGTGAGCAAGGGCGAGGAGCTGTTCACCGGGGTGGT
GCCCATCCTGGTCGAGCTGGACGGCGACGTAAACGGCCACAAGTTCAGCGTGTCCGGCGAGGGCGAGGGC
GATGCCACCTACGGCAAGCTGACCCTGAAGTTCATCTGCACCACCGGCAAGCTGCCCGTGCCCTGGCCCA
CCCTCGTGACCACCTTCGGCTACGGCCTGCAGTGCTTCGCCCGCTACCCCGACCACATGAAGCAGCACGA
CTTCTTCAAGTCCGCCATGCCCGAAGGCTACGTCCAGGAGCGCACCATCTTCTTCAAGGACGACGGCAAC
TACAAGACCCGCGCCGAGGTGAAGTTCGAGGGCGACACCCTGGTGAACCGCATCGAGCTGAAGGGCATCG
ACTTCAAGGAGGACGGCAACATCCTGGGGCACAAGCTGGAGTACAACTACAACAGCCACAACGTCTATAT
CATGGCCGACAAGCAGAAGAACGGCATCAAGGTGAACTTCAAGATCCGCCACAACATCGAGGACGGCAGC
GTGCAGCTCGCCGACCACTACCAGCAGAACACCCCCATCGGCGACGGCCCCGTGCTGCTGCCCGACAACC
ACTACCTGAGCTACCAGTCCGCCCTGAGCAAAGACCCCAACGAGAAGCGCGATCACATGGTCCTGCTGGA
GTTCGTGACCGCCGCCGGGATCACTCTCGGCATGGACGAGCTGTACAAG
